>Addgene plasmid #86691 | pRN3P-HA-Suv4-20h2 | addgene full sequence | sequence record 174641 | Addgene NGS Result
AAATTAACCCTCACTAAAGGGAACAAAAGCTGGAGCTAAGCTTGCTTGTTCTTTTTGCAGAAGCTCAGAA
TAAACGCTCAACTTTGGCAGATCTGCCGCCATGGGCTACCCATACGATGTTCCTGACTATGCGGGATCCA
CTAGTTCTAGAATGGGGCCTGATCGAGTGACAGCCCGAGAACTGTGCGAGAATGATGACCTGGCCACCAG
CCTTGTTCTTGACCCCTACCTCGGCTTCCGCACCCATAAGATGAATGTCAGTCCTGTGCCCACCTTGCGA
CGACAACACCACCTTCGTTCAGCACTGGAAGCTTTCCTAAGGCAACGGGACCTGGAGGCTGCATTCCGGG
CCCTGACGCTAGGAGGCTGGATGGCCCACTACTTCCAGAGCCGTGCCCCTCGGCAGGAGGCTGCTCTCAA
GACCCACATTTTCTGCTACCTCCGCGCCTTCCTGCCTGAGAGTGGCTTCACCATTCTGCCCTGCACCCGC
TACTCCATGGAGACCAATGGGGCCAAGATTGTGTCTACCCGTGCTTGGAAGAAGAATGAGAAGCTGGAGC
TGCTGGTGGGCTGCATTGCAGAGCTGCGTGAAGAGGATGAAGACCTGCTTAGGGCCGGTGAGAACGACTT
CAGCATCATGTACTCCACCCGAAAAAGGAGTGCCCAGCTGTGGCTTGGCCCAGCTGCCTTCATCAACCAT
GACTGCAAACCCAACTGCAAGTTTGTGCCCTCAGATGGGAATACTGCCTGTGTGAAGGTGCTACGGGACA
TTGAGCCAGGGGATGAAGTGACTTGCTTCTATGGTGAGGGCTTCTTCGGCGAGAAGAATGAGCACTGTGA
ATGCTATACCTGTGAGAGGAAAGGCGAGGGAGCTTTCAGACTTCAGCCCAGGGAGCCTGAGCTGCGACCA
AAGCCCCTAGACAAGTATGAGCTCCGAGAGACAAAGAGGCGTCTGCAGCAGGGCTTGGTCAGCAGCCAGC
AGAGCCTGATGAGCCGGTGGGCCTGCTCCCACCTGTCCCCACTGCGCCCTGACCCATTCTGTGCTGCCTG
CCAGCCCTCATGCCTGCTGCCTGCCAGCCCCCACATGGATTACTTGCCCCTTTGGCTCCAGCGGGCGCCT
CAACCCCAGCCCATAGTACCTCCCAGGAAGCGCCACCGCCGCCGCCGCCCCAGGATCCGCCAGGCTTCAT
TGCCTCCTGTCCTCCGCACTGCCTGTGTCCCCCTGCACCGATGGGGAGGCTGTGGTCCCCACTGCCAGCT
ACGTGCTGAGGCCATGGTGACCCTACACCTGCGCCCCCAGACTCGCTGGACCCCACAACAGGACTGGTAC
TGGGCCCGGCGCTATGGGCTACCTTCTGTGGGGCGTGTGGAACTTACCCGCCTAGCCCCAGCCCTGCCAG
CTGCTCCTGCCCCTGCTGGGAACCCAGGTCCTGTCCCCACTCCTGATTTCATCCCTAAGCAGGCCCTTGC
CTTTGCTCCGTTCTGCCCACCTAAGCGCCTCCGGCTAGTGGTCAGTCATGGTTCTATTGATCTGGACATC
AATAGTGGTGAGCCATAAGCGGCCGCGGATCTGGTTACCACTAAACCAGCCTCAAGAACACCCGAATGGA
GTCTCTAAGCTACATAATACCAACTTACACTTTACAAAATGTTGTCCCCCAAAATGTAGCCATTCGTATC
TGCTCCTAATAAAAARAAAGTTTCTTCACATTCTAAAAAAAAAAAAAAAAAAAAAAAAAAAAAAAAAMCC
CCCCCCCCCCCCCCCTGCAGGGCCAAGTCGGCCGGTACCCAATTCGCCCTATAGTGAGTCGTATTACAAT
TCACTGGCCGTCGTTTTACAACGTCGTGACTGGGAAAACCCTGGCGTTACCCAACTTAATCGCCTTGCAG
CACATCCCCCTTTCGCCAGCTGGCGTAATAGCGAAGAGGCCCGCACCGATCGCCCTTCCCAACAGTTGCG
CAGCCTGAATGGCGAATGGCAAATTGTAAGCGTTAATATTTTGTTAAAATTCGCGTTAAATTTTTGTTAA
ATCAGCTCATTTTTTAACCAATAGGCCGAAATCGGCAAAATCCCTTATAAATCAAAAGAATAGACCGAGA
TAGGGT
[37 nt withheld, positions 2107-2143]
AAAGAACGTGGACTCCAACGTCAAAGG
[49 nt withheld, positions 2171-2219]
T
[91 nt withheld, positions 2221-2311]
G
[124 nt withheld, positions 2313-2436]
CAGGTGGCACTTTTCGGGGAAATGTGCGCGGAACCCCTATTTGTTTATTTTTCTAAATACATTCAAATAT
GTATCCGCTCATGAGACAATAACCCTGATAAATGCTTCAATAATATTGAAAAAGGAAGAGTATGAGTATT
CAACATTTCCGTGTCGCCCTTATTCCCTTTTTTGCGGCATTTTGCCTTCCTGTTTTTGCTCACCCAGAAA
CGCTGGTGAAAGTAAAAGATGCTGAAGATCAGTTGGGTGCACGAGTGGGTTACATCGAACTGGATCTCAA
CAGCGGTAAGATCCTTGAGAGTTTTCGCCCCGAAGAACGTTTTCCAATGATGAGCACTTTTAAAGTTCTG
CTATGTGGCGCGGTATTATCCCGTATTGACGCCGGGCAAGAGCAACTCGGTCGCCGCATACACTATTCTC
AGAATGACTTGGTTGAGTACTCACCAGTCACAGAAAAGCATCTTACGGATGGCATGACAGTAAGAGAATT
ATGCAGTGCTGCCATAACCATGAGTGATAACACTGCGGCCAACTTACTTCTGACAACGATCGGAGGACCG
AAGGAGCTAACCGCTTTTTTGCACAACATGGGGGATCATGTAACTCGCCTTGATCGTTGGGAACCGGAGC
TGAATGAAGCCATACCAAACGACGAGCGTGACACCACGATGCCTGTAGCAATGGCAACAACGTTGCGCAA
ACTATTAACTGGCGAACTACTTACTCTAGCTTCCCGGCAACAATTAATAGACTGGATGGAGGCGGATAAA
GTTGCAGGACCACTTCTGCGCTCGGCCCTTCCGGCTGGCTGGTTTATTGCTGATAAATCTGGAGCCGGTG
AGCGTGGGTCTCGCGGTATCATTGCAGCACTGGGGCCAGATGGTAAGCCCTCCCGTATCGTAGTTATCTA
CACGACGGGGAGTCAGGCAACTATGGATGAACGAAATAGACAGATCGCTGAGATAGGTGCCTCACTGATT
AAGCATTGGTAACTGTCAGACCAAGTTTACTCATATATACTTTAGATTGATTTAAAACTTCATTTTTAAT
TTAAAAGGATCTAGGTGAAGATCCTTTTTGATAATCTCATGACCAAAATCCCTTAACGTGAGTTTTCGTT
CCACTGAGCGTCAGACCCCGTAGAAAAGATCAAAGGATCTTCTTGAGATCCTTTTTTTCTGCGCGTAATC
TGCTGCTTGCAAACAAAAAAACCACCGCTACCAGCGGTGGTTTGTTTGCCGGATCAAGAGCTACCAACTC
TTTTTCCGAAGGTAACTGGCTTCAGCAGAGCGCAGATACCAAATACTGTTCTTCTAGTGTAGCCGTAGTT
AGGCCACCACTTCAAGAACTCTGTAGCACCGCCTACATACCTCGCTCTGCTAATCCTGTTACCAGTGGCT
GCTGCCAGTGGCGATAAGTCGTGTCTTACCGGGTTGGACTCAAGACGATAGTTACCGGATAAGGCGCAGC
GGTCGGGCTGAACGGGGGGTTCGTGCACACAGCCCAGCTTGGAGCGAACGACCTACACCGAACTGAGATA
CCTACAGCGTGAGCTATGAGAAAGCGCCACGCTTCCCGAAGGGAGAAAGGCGGACAGGTATCCGGTAAGC
GGCAGGGTCGGAACAGGAGAGCGCACGAGGGAGCTTCCAGGGGGAAACGCCTGGTATCTTTATAGTCCTG
TCGGGTTTCGCCACCTCTGACTTGAGCGTCGATTTTTGTGATGCTCGTCAGGGGGGCGGAGCCTATGGAA
AAACGCCAGCAACGCGGCCTTTTTACGGTTCCTGGCCTTTTGCTGGCCTTTTGCTCACATGTTCTTTCCT
GCGTTATCCCCTGATTCTGTGGATAACCGTATTACCGCCTTTGAGTGAGCTGATACCGCTCGCCGCAGCC
GAACGACCGAGCGCAGCGAGTCAGTGAGCGAGGAAGCGGAAGAGCGCCCAATACGCAAACCGCCTCTCCC
CGCGCGTTGGCCGATTCATTAATGCAGCTGGCACGACAGGTTTCCCGACTGGAAAGCGGGCAGTGAGCGC
AACGCAATTAATGTGAGTTAGCTCACTCATTAGGCACCCCAGGCTTTACACTTTATGCTTCCGGCTCGTA
TGTTGTGTGGAATTGTGAGCGGATAACAATTTCACACAGGAAACAGCTATGACCATGATTACGCCAAGCT
CG
Features (pLannotate 1.2.2; 15 found; start..end, strand, type, name):
      2..20      +  promoter       T3 promoter: promoter for bacteriophage T3 RNA polymerase
     45..87      +  5'UTR          Xenopus globin 5'-UTR: translational enhancer from the 5'-UTR of the major beta-globin gene of Xenopus laevis
    107..135     +  CDS            3xHA (fragment): three tandem HA epitope tags
    152..1555    +  CDS            Kmt5c: KMT5C_MOUSE - Also known as Suv420h2. Experimental evidence at protein level: Swiss-Prot protein existence level 1. Histone methyltransferase that specifically methylates monomethylated 'Lys-20' (H4K20me1) and dimethylated 'Lys-20' (H4K20me2) of histone H4 to produce respectively dimethylated 'Lys-20' (H4K20me2) and trimethylated 'Lys-20' (H4K20me3) and thus regulates transcription and maintenance of genome integrity (PubMed:15145825, PubMed:28114273). In vitro also methylates unmodified 'Lys-20' (H4K20me0) of histone H4 and nucleosomes (By similarity). H4 'Lys-20' trimethylation represents a
   1584..1709    +  3'UTR          Xenopus globin 3'-UTR: 3'-UTR of the major beta-globin gene of Xenopus laevis
   1798..1816    -  promoter       T7 promoter: promoter for bacteriophage T7 RNA polymerase
   1819..1976    +  CDS            lacZα (fragment): LacZα fragment of β-galactosidase; lacZ fragment
   2008..2436    -  rep_origin     f1 ori (sequence partly withheld): f1 bacteriophage origin of replication; arrow indicates direction of (+) strand synthesis
   2463..2567    +  promoter       AmpR promoter: bla
   2568..3428    +  CDS            AmpR: β-lactamase; bla; confers resistance to ampicillin, carbenicillin, and related antibiotics
   3599..4187    +  rep_origin     ori: high-copy-number ColE1/pMB1/pBR322/pUC origin of replication
   4370..4462    +  CDS            lacI (fragment): lac repressor; lacI; The lac repressor binds to the lac operator to inhibit transcription in E. coli. This inhibition can be relieved by adding lactose or isopropyl-β-D-thiogalactopyranoside (IPTG).
   4475..4496    +  protein_bind   CAP binding site: CAP binding activates transcription in the presence of cAMP. E. coli catabolite activator protein
   4511..4541    +  promoter       lac promoter: promoter for the E. coli lac operon
   4549..4565    +  protein_bind   lac operator: The lac repressor binds to the lac operator to inhibit transcription in E. coli. This inhibition can be relieved by adding lactose or isopropyl-β-D-thiogalactopyranoside (IPTG). lac repressor encoded by lacI
