[The description below was written by a language model from this plasmid's Addgene catalogue record and pLannotate feature annotations shown in this document.]
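Description:
pRN3P-HA-Suv4-20h2 is an in vitro transcription plasmid built on the pRN3P backbone, designed to produce synthetic mRNA encoding an N-terminally HA-tagged mouse Suv4-20h2 (Kmt5c). It is about 4.6 kb in total and is propagated in E. coli using a high-copy ColE1/pUC-type origin, with ampicillin selection provided by the β-lactamase gene under its own promoter. An f1 origin is also present, along with remnants of a cloning-vector lac region (lac promoter, operator and CAP site, plus lacZα and lacI fragments) that play no evident role in the construct's intended use.

The transcription unit begins with a bacteriophage T3 promoter, followed by the Xenopus laevis β-globin 5′ UTR, which acts as a translational enhancer. Next comes a short HA epitope sequence (annotated as a fragment of a 3xHA element, consistent with a single HA tag supplied by the backbone), then the Kmt5c coding sequence, inserted between XbaI and NotI sites that were both retained. The Xenopus β-globin 3′ UTR lies downstream. Flanking the open reading frame with globin UTRs is a standard way of improving the stability and translation of injected synthetic transcripts. A T7 promoter lies downstream in the opposite orientation and is listed mainly as a sequencing primer site.

Kmt5c is a histone methyltransferase that converts mono- and dimethylated histone H4 lysine 20 to the di- and trimethylated states. The record states that the purpose is transcription of HA-tagged Suv4-20h2 mRNA. The associated study concerns SUV4-20 activity and replication timing in the preimplantation mouse embryo, which suggests the mRNA is used for expression in embryos, with the HA tag allowing detection of the exogenous protein.
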