Addgene plasmid #86691: pRN3P-HA-Suv4-20h2
Purpose: For transcription of of Suv4-20h2 mRNA preceded by an HA-tag in 5'
Depositing lab: Maria-Elena Torres-Padilla. Depositing organization: Helmholtz Munich. Publication: SUV4-20 activity in the preimplantation mouse embryo controls timely replication. Eid A, Rodriguez-Terrones D, Burton A, Torres-Padilla ME. Genes Dev. 2016 Nov 15;30(22):2513-2526. Epub 2016 Dec 5. 10.1101/gad.288969.116 PubMed 27920088.
Backbone
  Vector backbone: pRN3p
  Backbone size w/o insert (bp): 3203
  Total vector size (bp): 4610
Growth in bacteria
  Bacterial resistance: Ampicillin, 100 μg/mL
  Growth temperature: 37°C
  Growth strain: DH5alpha
  Copy number: Unknown
Gene/Insert
  Gene/Insert name: histone-lysine N-methyltransferase KMT5C (alt name: Suv4-20h2)
  Species: M. musculus (mouse)
  GenBank ID: AY555193.1
  Entrez Gene: Kmt5c (a.k.a. Suv4-20h2, Suv420h2)
  Promoter: T3
  Tag / fusion protein: HA (N terminal on backbone)
  Cloning method: Restriction Enzyme; 5′ cloning site Xbai (not destroyed); 3′ cloning site Noti (not destroyed)
  Sequencing primers: 5′ T3 sequence; 3′ T7 sequence
Terms and licenses: Academic/Nonprofit Terms; Industry Terms: Not Available to Industry
How to cite: pRN3P-HA-Suv4-20h2 was a gift from Maria-Elena Torres-Padilla (Addgene plasmid # 86691 ; http://n2t.net/addgene:86691 ; RRID:Addgene_86691)
